Addgene plasmid #68050: pET28-SUMO-KaiB
Purpose: Strain: AM5116, Used for protein purification
Depositing lab: Susan Golden. Depositing organization: University of California, San Diego (UCSD). Publication: Oxidized quinones signal onset of darkness directly to the cyanobacterial circadian oscillator. Kim YI, Vinyard DJ, Ananyev GM, Dismukes GC, Golden SS. Proc Natl Acad Sci U S A. 2012 Oct 30;109(44):17765-9. doi: 10.1073/pnas.1216401109. Epub 2012 Oct 15. PubMed 23071342.
Backbone
  Vector backbone: pET28a(+)
  Total vector size (bp): 6300
  Vector type: Bacterial Expression
Growth in bacteria
  Bacterial resistance: Kanamycin, 50 μg/mL
  Growth temperature: 37°C
  Growth strain: DH5alpha
  Copy number: Unknown
Gene/Insert
  Gene/Insert name: KaiB
  Species: Synechococcus elongatus
  Insert size (bp): 300
  GenBank ID: CP000100
  Promoter: T7
  Tag / fusion protein: 6xHis (N terminal on backbone); SUMO (N terminal on insert)
  Cloning method: Restriction Enzyme; 5′ cloning site NdeI (not destroyed); 3′ cloning site HindIII (not destroyed)
  Sequencing primers: 5′ T7; 3′ T7term
Terms and licenses: Academic/Nonprofit Terms; Industry Terms: Not Available to Industry
Depositor comments: Ulp1 cutting site introduced before KaiB. Sumo-KaiB cloned between NdeI and HindIII. No enterokinase cutting site. Use BL21DE3 and Ni column for protein purification.
How to cite: pET28-SUMO-KaiB was a gift from Susan Golden (Addgene plasmid # 68050 ; http://n2t.net/addgene:68050 ; RRID:Addgene_68050)
