[The description below was written by a language model from this plasmid's Addgene catalogue record and pLannotate feature annotations shown in this document.]
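Description:
pET28-SUMO-KaiB is a bacterial expression plasmid built on the pET28a(+) backbone for producing recombinant KaiB, a component of the KaiABC circadian clock complex of the cyanobacterium Synechococcus elongatus. It replicates in E. coli from a pBR322-type ColE1 origin accompanied by rop and the bom region, carries an f1 origin, and is selected with kanamycin through the aph(3')-Ia gene. The short TcR and AmpR promoter fragments flagged by the automated annotation are backbone remnants rather than functional markers. The catalogue lists a total size of about 6.3 kb, whereas the assembled sequence record is 5,919 nt.

Expression is driven by the T7 promoter with an adjacent lac operator and the T7 gene 10 ribosome binding site. The plasmid-borne lacI gene supplies the repressor, so transcription is IPTG-inducible in hosts that provide T7 RNA polymerase, such as the BL21(DE3) strain the depositor names. The open reading frame begins with the backbone's N-terminal 6xHis tag and thrombin site, continues into a truncated yeast SMT3 (SUMO) domain, and ends with the roughly 300 bp kaiB coding sequence. The SUMO-KaiB segment lies between NdeI and HindIII, and a T7 terminator closes the transcription unit. A backbone His-tag sequence is also annotated downstream of kaiB, but the record does not indicate whether it is translated.

According to the depositor, an Ulp1 cleavage site sits immediately before KaiB and there is no enterokinase site. The fusion can therefore be captured on a nickel column and the His-SUMO portion removed with the SUMO protease to release KaiB. The stated purpose is protein purification, and the associated publication concerns the cyanobacterial circadian oscillator.
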