Features (pLannotate 1.2.2; 22 found; start..end, strand, type, name):
     26..73      -  terminator     T7 terminator: transcription terminator for bacteriophage T7 RNA polymerase
     81..130     -  CDS            SET1 (fragment): solubility-enhancement tag derived from T7 phage gene 10B
    140..157     -  CDS            9xHis (fragment): 9xHis affinity tag
    182..487     -  CDS            kaiB: KAIB_SYNE7 - Experimental evidence at protein level: Swiss-Prot protein existence level 1. Component of the KaiABC clock protein complex, which constitutes the main circadian regulator in cyanobacteria. The KaiABC complex may act as a promoter-non-specific transcription regulator that represses transcription, possibly by acting on the state of chromosome compaction. In the complex, it decreases the phosphorylation status of KaiC. It has no effect on KaiC by itself, but instead need the presence of both KaiA and KaiC, suggesting that it acts by antagonizing the interaction between KaiA and KaiC
    489..781     -  CDS            SUMO (fragment): cleavable ubiquitin-like protein tag; S. cerevisiae SMT3 (truncated)
    794..811     -  CDS            thrombin site: thrombin recognition and cleavage site
    822..838     -  CDS            capTEV™ (fragment): composite tag for in vivo biotinylation, TEV protease cleavage, and 6xHis tagging
    857..879     -  RBS            RBS: efficient ribosome binding site from bacteriophage T7 gene 10 (Olins and Rangwala, 1989)
    894..918     -  protein_bind   lac operator: The lac repressor binds to the lac operator to inhibit transcription in E. coli. This inhibition can be relieved by adding lactose or isopropyl-β-D-thiogalactopyranoside (IPTG). lac repressor encoded by lacI
    919..937     -  promoter       T7 promoter: promoter for bacteriophage T7 RNA polymerase
    959..1238    +  CDS            TcR (fragment): tetracycline efflux protein; tet; confers resistance to tetracycline
   1246..1323    +  promoter       lacI promoter: lacI
   1324..2406    +  CDS            lacI: lac repressor; lacI; The lac repressor binds to the lac operator to inhibit transcription in E. coli. This inhibition can be relieved by adding lactose or isopropyl-β-D-thiogalactopyranoside (IPTG).
   2419..2440    +  protein_bind   CAP binding site: CAP binding activates transcription in the presence of cAMP. E. coli catabolite activator protein
   2455..2746    +  CDS            TcR (fragment): tetracycline efflux protein; tet; confers resistance to tetracycline
   2818..3198    -  CDS            YPB1_ECOLX: Protein predicted: Swiss-Prot protein existence level 4. From Escherichia coli.
   3215..3406    +  CDS            rop: Rop protein, which maintains plasmids at low copy number; rop
   3508..3650    +  misc_feature   bom: basis of mobility region from pBR322
   3836..4424    -  rep_origin     ori: high-copy-number ColE1/pMB1/pBR322/pUC origin of replication
   4546..5361    +  CDS            KanR: aminoglycoside phosphotransferase; aph(3')-Ia; confers resistance to kanamycin in bacteria or G418 (Geneticin®) in eukaryotes
   5370..5427    -  promoter       AmpR promoter (fragment): bla
   5480..5908    -  rep_origin     f1 ori (sequence partly withheld): f1 bacteriophage origin of replication; arrow indicates direction of (+) strand synthesis
>Addgene plasmid #68050 | pET28-SUMO-KaiB | addgene full sequence | sequence record 167902 | Addgene assembled full plasmid sequence
ATCCGGATATAGTTCCTCCTTTCAGCAAAAAACCCCTCAAGACCCGTTTAGAGGCCCCAAGGGGTTATGC
TAGTTATTGCTCAGCGGTGGCAGCAGCCAACTCAGCTTCCTTTCGGGCTTTGTTAGCAGCCGGATCTCAG
TGGTGGTGGTGGTGGTGCTCGAGTGCGGCCGCAAGCTTTTAGAAGTCGTCGGAATCTTGAAGTTCGCCGT
AGAGTAAATCAAGGCCAATCAAAACTTTCTCACGGTCGGATAAATCACCAATAATCCGTCGGACAGGCAG
TGGTAGAACCTTGGCGAGGGTTGGCGTCGCTAGGATTTTATCCTCTTCTGCCAACTGAGGATTTTTGAGA
ACATCGATCACCTTTAGAGCATAAACACCTTGAAATTCAACTTCGAGAATGTTCTTGAGCGTTTTGAGGG
CACGGACTGAGTTTGGAGTATTGCCGGCGACGTAGAGCTTGAGAATGTAGGTTTTACGAGGGCTCATTCC
ACCAATCTGTTCTCTGTGAGCCTCAATAATATCGTTATCCTCCATGTCCAAATCTTCAGGGGTCTGATCA
GCTTGGATTCTAATACCGTCGTACAAGAATCTTAAGGAGTCCATTTCCTTACCCTGTCTTTTAGCGAACG
CTTCCATCAGCCTTCTTAAAGGAGTGGTCTTTTTGATCTTGAAGAAGATCTCTGAAGATCCATCGGACAC
CTTTAAATTGATGTGAGTCTCAGGCTTGACTTCTGGCTTGACCTCTGGCTTAGCTTCTTGATTGACTTCT
GAGTCCGACATGCTAGCCATATGGCTGCCGCGCGGCACCAGGCCGCTGCTGTGATGATGATGATGATGGC
TGCTGCCCATGGTATATCTCCTTCTTAAAGTTAAACAAAATTATTTCTAGAGGGGAATTGTTATCCGCTC
ACAATTCCCCTATAGTGAGTCGTATTAATTTCGCGGGATCGAGATCTCGATCCTCTACGCCGGACGCATC
GTGGCCGGCATCACCGGCGCCACAGGTGCGGTTGCTGGCGCCTATATCGCCGACATCACCGATGGGGAAG
ATCGGGCTCGCCACTTCGGGCTCATGAGCGCTTGTTTCGGCGTGGGTATGGTGGCAGGCCCCGTGGCCGG
GGGACTGTTGGGCGCCATCTCCTTGCATGCACCATTCCTTGCGGCGGCGGTGCTCAACGGCCTCAACCTA
CTACTGGGCTGCTTCCTAATGCAGGAGTCGCATAAGGGAGAGCGTCGAGATCCCGGACACCATCGAATGG
CGCAAAACCTTTCGCGGTATGGCATGATAGCGCCCGGAAGAGAGTCAATTCAGGGTGGTGAATGTGAAAC
CAGTAACGTTATACGATGTCGCAGAGTATGCCGGTGTCTCTTATCAGACCGTTTCCCGCGTGGTGAACCA
GGCCAGCCACGTTTCTGCGAAAACGCGGGAAAAAGTGGAAGCGGCGATGGCGGAGCTGAATTACATTCCC
AACCGCGTGGCACAACAACTGGCGGGCAAACAGTCGTTGCTGATTGGCGTTGCCACCTCCAGTCTGGCCC
TGCACGCGCCGTCGCAAATTGTCGCGGCGATTAAATCTCGCGCCGATCAACTGGGTGCCAGCGTGGTGGT
GTCGATGGTAGAACGAAGCGGCGTCGAAGCCTGTAAAGCGGCGGTGCACAATCTTCTCGCGCAACGCGTC
AGTGGGCTGATCATTAACTATCCGCTGGATGACCAGGATGCCATTGCTGTGGAAGCTGCCTGCACTAATG
TTCCGGCGTTATTTCTTGATGTCTCTGACCAGACACCCATCAACAGTATTATTTTCTCCCATGAAGACGG
TACGCGACTGGGCGTGGAGCATCTGGTCGCATTGGGTCACCAGCAAATCGCGCTGTTAGCGGGCCCATTA
AGTTCTGTCTCGGCGCGTCTGCGTCTGGCTGGCTGGCATAAATATCTCACTCGCAATCAAATTCAGCCGA
TAGCGGAACGGGAAGGCGACTGGAGTGCCATGTCCGGTTTTCAACAAACCATGCAAATGCTGAATGAGGG
CATCGTTCCCACTGCGATGCTGGTTGCCAACGATCAGATGGCGCTGGGCGCAATGCGCGCCATTACCGAG
TCCGGGCTGCGCGTTGGTGCGGATATCTCGGTAGTGGGATACGACGATACCGAAGACAGCTCATGTTATA
TCCCGCCGTTAACCACCATCAAACAGGATTTTCGCCTGCTGGGGCAAACCAGCGTGGACCGCTTGCTGCA
ACTCTCTCAGGGCCAGGCGGTGAAGGGCAATCAGCTGTTGCCCGTCTCACTGGTGAAAAGAAAAACCACC
CTGGCGCCCAATACGCAAACCGCCTCTCCCCGCGCGTTGGCCGATTCATTAATGCAGCTGGCACGACAGG
TTTCCCGACTGGAAAGCGGGCAGTGAGCGCAACGCAATTAATGTAAGTTAGCTCACTCATTAGGCACCGG
GATCTCGACCGATGCCCTTGAGAGCCTTCAACCCAGTCAGCTCCTTCCGGTGGGCGCGGGGCATGACTAT
CGTCGCCGCACTTATGACTGTCTTCTTTATCATGCAACTCGTAGGACAGGTGCCGGCAGCGCTCTGGGTC
ATTTTCGGCGAGGACCGCTTTCGCTGGAGCGCGACGATGATCGGCCTGTCGCTTGCGGTATTCGGAATCT
TGCACGCCCTCGCTCAAGCCTTCGTCACTGGTCCCGCCACCAAACGTTTCGGCGAGAAGCAGGCCATTAT
CGCCGGCATGGCGGCCCCACGGGTGCGCATGATCGTGCTCCTGTCGTTGAGGACCCGGCTAGGCTGGCGG
GGTTGCCTTACTGGTTAGCAGAATGAATCACCGATACGCGAGCGAACGTGAAGCGACTGCTGCTGCAAAA
CGTCTGCGACCTGAGCAACAACATGAATGGTCTTCGGTTTCCGTGTTTCGTAAAGTCTGGAAACGCGGAA
GTCAGCGCCCTGCACCATTATGTTCCGGATCTGCATCGCAGGATGCTGCTGGCTACCCTGTGGAACACCT
ACATCTGTATTAACGAAGCGCTGGCATTGACCCTGAGTGATTTTTCTCTGGTCCCGCCGCATCCATACCG
CCAGTTGTTTACCCTCACAACGTTCCAGTAACCGGGCATGTTCATCATCAGTAACCCGTATCGTGAGCAT
CCTCTCTCGTTTCATCGGTATCATTACCCCCATGAACAGAAATCCCCCTTACACGGAGGCATCAGTGACC
AAACAGGAAAAAACCGCCCTTAACATGGCCCGCTTTATCAGAAGCCAGACATTAACGCTTCTGGAGAAAC
TCAACGAGCTGGACGCGGATGAACAGGCAGACATCTGTGAATCGCTTCACGACCACGCTGATGAGCTTTA
CCGCAGCTGCCTCGCGCGTTTCGGTGATGACGGTGAAAACCTCTGACACATGCAGCTCCCGGAGACGGTC
ACAGCTTGTCTGTAAGCGGATGCCGGGAGCAGACAAGCCCGTCAGGGCGCGTCAGCGGGTGTTGGCGGGT
GTCGGGGCGCAGCCATGACCCAGTCACGTAGCGATAGCGGAGTGTATACTGGCTTAACTATGCGGCATCA
GAGCAGATTGTACTGAGAGTGCACCATATATGCGGTGTGAAATACCGCACAGATGCGTAAGGAGAAAATA
CCGCATCAGGCGCTCTTCCGCTTCCTCGCTCACTGACTCGCTGCGCTCGGTCGTTCGGCTGCGGCGAGCG
GTATCAGCTCACTCAAAGGCGGTAATACGGTTATCCACAGAATCAGGGGATAACGCAGGAAAGAACATGT
GAGCAAAAGGCCAGCAAAAGGCCAGGAACCGTAAAAAGGCCGCGTTGCTGGCGTTTTTCCATAGGCTCCG
CCCCCCTGACGAGCATCACAAAAATCGACGCTCAAGTCAGAGGTGGCGAAACCCGACAGGACTATAAAGA
TACCAGGCGTTTCCCCCTGGAAGCTCCCTCGTGCGCTCTCCTGTTCCGACCCTGCCGCTTACCGGATACC
TGTCCGCCTTTCTCCCTTCGGGAAGCGTGGCGCTTTCTCATAGCTCACGCTGTAGGTATCTCAGTTCGGT
GTAGGTCGTTCGCTCCAAGCTGGGCTGTGTGCACGAACCCCCCGTTCAGCCCGACCGCTGCGCCTTATCC
GGTAACTATCGTCTTGAGTCCAACCCGGTAAGACACGACTTATCGCCACTGGCAGCAGCCACTGGTAACA
GGATTAGCAGAGCGAGGTATGTAGGCGGTGCTACAGAGTTCTTGAAGTGGTGGCCTAACTACGGCTACAC
TAGAAGGACAGTATTTGGTATCTGCGCTCTGCTGAAGCCAGTTACCTTCGGAAAAAGAGTTGGTAGCTCT
TGATCCGGCAAACAAACCACCGCTGGTAGCGGTGGTTTTTTTGTTTGCAAGCAGCAGATTACGCGCAGAA
AAAAAGGATCTCAAGAAGATCCTTTGATCTTTTCTACGGGGTCTGACGCTCAGTGGAACGAAAACTCACG
TTAAGGGATTTTGGTCATGAACAATAAAACTGTCTGCTTACATAAACAGTAATACAAGGGGTGTTATGAG
CCATATTCAACGGGAAACGTCTTGCTCTAGGCCGCGATTAAATTCCAACATGGATGCTGATTTATATGGG
TATAAATGGGCTCGCGATAATGTCGGGCAATCAGGTGCGACAATCTATCGATTGTATGGGAAGCCCGATG
CGCCAGAGTTGTTTCTGAAACATGGCAAAGGTAGCGTTGCCAATGATGTTACAGATGAGATGGTCAGACT
AAACTGGCTGACGGAATTTATGCCTCTTCCGACCATCAAGCATTTTATCCGTACTCCTGATGATGCATGG
TTACTCACCACTGCGATCCCCGGGAAAACAGCATTCCAGGTATTAGAAGAATATCCTGATTCAGGTGAAA
ATATTGTTGATGCGCTGGCAGTGTTCCTGCGCCGGTTGCATTCGATTCCTGTTTGTAATTGTCCTTTTAA
CAGCGATCGCGTATTTCGTCTCGCTCAGGCGCAATCACGAATGAATAACGGTTTGGTTGATGCGAGTGAT
TTTGATGACGAGCGTAATGGCTGGCCTGTTGAACAAGTCTGGAAAGAAATGCATAAACTTTTGCCATTCT
CACCGGATTCAGTCGTCACTCATGGTGATTTCTCACTTGATAACCTTATTTTTGACGAGGGGAAATTAAT
AGGTTGTATTGATGTTGGACGAGTCGGAATCGCAGACCGATACCAGGATCTTGCCATCCTATGGAACTGC
CTCGGTGAGTTTTCTCCTTCATTACAGAAACGGCTTTTTCAAAAATATGGTATTGATAATCCTGATATGA
ATAAATTGCAGTTTCATTTGATGCTCGATGAGTTTTTCTAAGAATTAATTCATGAGCGGATACATATTTG
AATGTATTTAGAAAAATAAACAAATAGGGGTTCCGCGCACATTTCCCCGAAAAGTGCCACCTAAATTGTA
AGCGTTAATATTTTGTTAAAATTCGCGTTAAATTTTTGTTAAATCAGCTCATTTTTTAACCAATAGGCCG
AAATCGGCAAAATCCCTTATAAATCAAAAGAATAGACCGAGATAGGGT
[37 nt withheld, positions 5579-5615]
AAAGAACGTGGACTCCAACGTCAAAGG
[49 nt withheld, positions 5643-5691]
T
[91 nt withheld, positions 5693-5783]
G
[124 nt withheld, positions 5785-5908]
CCCATTCGCCA
