>Addgene plasmid #68050 | pET28-SUMO-KaiB | addgene partial sequence | sequence record 167903 | LacI-R 5'-GGCATACTCTGCGACATCGT-3'
ATTCACCACCCTGAATTGACTCTCTTCCGGGCGCTATCATGCCATACCGCGAAAGGTTTTGCGCCATTCG
ATGGTGTCCGGGATCTCGACGCTCTCCCTTATGCGACTCCTGCATTAGGAAGCAGCCCAGTAGTAGGTTG
AGGCCGTTGAGCACCGCCGCCGCAAGGAATGGTGCATGCAAGGAGATGGCGCCCAACAGTCCCCCGGCCA
CGGGGCCTGCCACCATACCCACGCCGAAACAAGCGCTCATGAGCCCGAAGTGGCGAGCCCGATCTTCCCC
ATCGGTGATGTCGGCGATATAGGCGCCAGCAACCGCACCTGTGGCGCCGGTGATGCCGGCCACGATGCGT
CCGGCGTAGAGGATCGAGATCTCGATCCCGCGAAATTAATACGACTCACTATAGGGGAATTGTGAGCGGA
TAACAATTCCCCTCTAGAAATAATTTTGTTTAACTTTAAGAAGGAGATATACCATGGGCAGCAGCCATCA
TCATCATCATCACAGCAGCGGCCTGGTGCCGCGCGGCAGCCATATGGCTAGCATGTCGGACTCAGAAGTC
AATCAAGAAGCTAAGCCAGAGGTCAAGCCAGAAGTCAAGCCTGAGACTCACATCAATTTAAAGGTGTCCG
ATGGATCTTCAGAGATCTTCTTCAAGATCAAAAAGACCACTCCTTTAAGAAGGCTGATGGAAGCGTTCGC
TAAAAGACAGGGTAAGGAAATGGACTCCTTAAGATTCTTGTACGACGGTATTAGAATCCAAGCTGATCAG
ACCCCTGAAGATTTGGACATGGAGGATAACGATATTATTGAGGCTCACAGAGAACAGATTGGTGGAATGA
GCCCTCGTAAAACCTACATTCTCAAGCTCTACGTCGCCGGCAATACTCCAAACTCAGTCCGTGCCCTCAA
AACGCTCAAGAACATTCTCGAAGTTGAATTTCAAGGTGTTTATGCTCTAAAGGTGATCGATGTTCTCAAA
AATCCTCAGTTGGCAGAAGAGGATAAAATCCTAGCGACGCCAACCCTCGCCAAGGTTCTACCACTGCCTG
TCCGACGGA
