>Addgene plasmid #68050 | pET28-SUMO-KaiB | addgene partial sequence | sequence record 167904 | KanR2-F 5'-GAACTGCCTCGGTGAGTTTT-3'
AACGGCTTTTTCAAAAATATGGTATTGATAATCCTGATATGAATAAATTGCAGTTTCATTTGATGCTCGA
TGAGTTTTTCTAAGAATTAATTCATGAGCGGATACATATTTGAATGTATTTAGAAAAATAAACAAATAGG
GGTTCCGCGCACATTTCCCCGAAAAGTGCCACCTAAATTGTAAGCGTTAATATTTTGTTAAAATTCGCGT
TAAATTTTTGTTAAATCAGCTCATTTTTTAACCAATAGGCCGAAATCGGCAAAATCCCTTATAAATCAAA
AGAATAGACCGAGATAGGGT
[37 nt withheld, positions 301-337]
AAAGAACGTGGACTCCAACGTCAAAGG
[49 nt withheld, positions 365-413]
T
[91 nt withheld, positions 415-505]
G
[124 nt withheld, positions 507-630]
CCCATTCGCCAATCCGGATATAGTTCCTCCTTTCAGCAAAAAACCCCTCAAGACCCGTTTAGAGGCCCCA
AGGGGTTATGCTAGTTATTGCTCAGCGGTGGCAGCAGCCAACTCAGCTTCCTTTCGGGCTTTGTTAGCAG
CCGGATCTCAGTGGTGGTGGTGGTGGTGCTCGAGTGCGGCCGCAAGCTTTTAGAAGTCGTCGGAATCTTG
AAGTTCGCCGTAGAGTAAATCAAGGCCAATCAAAACTTTCTCACGGTCGGATAAATCACCAATAATCCG
